>Addgene plasmid #35887 | Wnt1 Non-STOP | depositor full sequence | sequence record 44153 | Wnt1 Non-STOP sequence 3699 bps
CTTTCCTGCGTTATCCCCTGATTCTGTGGATAACCGTATTACCGCCTTTGAGTGAGCTGATACCGCTCGC
CGCAGCCGAACGACCGAGCGCAGCGAGTCAGTGAGCGAGGAAGCGGAAGAGCGCCCAATACGCAAACCGC
CTCTCCCCGCGCGTTGGCCGATTCATTAATGCAGCTGGCACGACAGGTTTCCCGACTGGAAAGCGGGCAG
TGAGCGCAACGCAATTAATACGCGTACCGCTAGCCAGGAAGAGTTTGTAGAAACGCAAAAAGGCCATCCG
TCAGGATGGCCTTCTGCTTAGTTTGATGCCTGGCAGTTTATGGCGGGCGTCCTGCCCGCCACCCTCCGGG
CCGTTGCTTCACAACGTTCAAATCCGCTCCCGGCGGATTTGTCCTACTCAGGAGAGCGTTCACCGACAAA
CAACAGATAAAACGAAAGGCCCAGTCTTCCGACTGAGCCTTTCGTTTTATTTGATGCCTGGCAGTTCCCT
ACTCTCGCGTTAACGCTAGCATGGATGTTTTCCCAGTCACGACGTTGTAAAACGACGGCCAGTCTTAAGC
TCGGGCCCCAAATAATGATTTTATTTTGACTGATAGTGACCTGTTCGTTGCAACAAATTGATGAGCAATG
CTTTTTTATAATGCCAACTTTGTACAAAAAAGCAGGCTCCGCGGCCGCCCCCTTCACCATGGGGCTCTGG
GCGCTGTTGCCTGGCTGGGTTTCTGCTACGCTGCTGCTGGCGCTGGCCGCTCTGCCCGCAGCCCTGGCTG
CCAACAGCAGTGGCCGATGGTGGGGTATTGTGAACGTAGCCTCCTCCACGAACCTGCTTACAGACTCCAA
GAGTCTGCAACTGGTACTCGAGCCCAGTCTGCAGCTGTTGAGCCGCAAACAGCGGCGTCTGATACGCCAA
AATCCGGGGATCCTGCACAGCGTGAGTGGGGGGCTGCAGAGTGCCGTGCGCGAGTGCAAGTGGCAGTTCC
GGAATCGCCGCTGGAACTGTCCCACTGCTCCAGGGCCCCACCTCTTCGGCAAGATCGTCAACCGAGGCTG
TCGAGAAACGGCGTTTATCTTCGCTATCACCTCCGCCGGGGTCACCCATTCGGTGGCGCGCTCCTGCTCA
GAAGGTTCCATCGAATCCTGCACGTGTGACTACCGGCGGCGCGGCCCCGGGGGCCCCGACTGGCACTGGG
GGGGCTGCAGCGACAACATTGACTTCGGCCGCCTCTTCGGCCGGGAGTTCGTGGACTCCGGGGAGAAGGG
GCGGGACCTGCGCTTCCTCATGAACCTTCACAACAACGAGGCAGGCCGTACGACCGTATTCTCCGAGATG
CGCCAGGAGTGCAAGTGCCACGGGATGTCCGGCTCATGCACGGTGCGCACGTGCTGGATGCGGCTGCCCA
CGCTGCGCGCCGTGGGCGATGTGCTGCGCGACCGCTTCGACGGCGCCTCGCGCGTCCTGTACGGCAACCG
CGGCAGCAACCGCGCTTCGCGGGCGGAGCTGCTGCGCCTGGAGCCGGAAGACCCGGCCCACAAACCGCCC
TCCCCCCACGACCTCGTCTACTTCGAGAAATCGCCCAACTTCTGCACGTACAGCGGACGCCTGGGCACAG
CAGGCACGGCAGGGCGCGCCTGTAACAGCTCGTCGCCCGCGCTGGACGGCTGCGAGCTGCTCTGCTGCGG
CAGGGGCCACCGCACGCGCACGCAGCGCGTCACCGAGCGCTGCAACTGCACCTTCCACTGGTGCTGCCAC
GTCAGCTGCCGCAACTGCACGCACACGCGCGTACTGCACGAGTGTCTGTGCATTCTGAAGGGTGGGCGCG
CCGACCCAGCTTTCTTGTACAAAGTTGGCATTATAAGAAAGCATTGCTTATCAATTTGTTGCAACGAACA
GGTCACTATCAGTCAAAATAAAATCATTATTTGCCATCCAGCTGATATCCCCTATAGTGAGTCGTATTAC
ATGGTCATAGCTGTTTCCTGGCAGCTCTGGCCCGTGTCTCAAAATCTCTGATGTTACATTGCACAAGATA
AAAATATATCATCATGAACAATAAAACTGTCTGCTTACATAAACAGTAATACAAGGGGTGTTATGAGCCA
TATTCAACGGGAAACGTCGAGGCCGCGATTAAATTCCAACATGGATGCTGATTTATATGGGTATAAATGG
GCTCGCGATAATGTCGGGCAATCAGGTGCGACAATCTATCGCTTGTATGGGAAGCCCGATGCGCCAGAGT
TGTTTCTGAAACATGGCAAAGGTAGCGTTGCCAATGATGTTACAGATGAGATGGTCAGACTAAACTGGCT
GACGGAATTTATGCCTCTTCCGACCATCAAGCATTTTATCCGTACTCCTGATGATGCATGGTTACTCACC
ACTGCGATCCCCGGAAAAACAGCATTCCAGGTATTAGAAGAATATCCTGATTCAGGTGAAAATATTGTTG
ATGCGCTGGCAGTGTTCCTGCGCCGGTTGCATTCGATTCCTGTTTGTAATTGTCCTTTTAACAGCGATCG
CGTATTTCGTCTCGCTCAGGCGCAATCACGAATGAATAACGGTTTGGTTGATGCGAGTGATTTTGATGAC
GAGCGTAATGGCTGGCCTGTTGAACAAGTCTGGAAAGAAATGCATAAACTTTTGCCATTCTCACCGGATT
CAGTCGTCACTCATGGTGATTTCTCACTTGATAACCTTATTTTTGACGAGGGGAAATTAATAGGTTGTAT
TGATGTTGGACGAGTCGGAATCGCAGACCGATACCAGGATCTTGCCATCCTATGGAACTGCCTCGGTGAG
TTTTCTCCTTCATTACAGAAACGGCTTTTTCAAAAATATGGTATTGATAATCCTGATATGAATAAATTGC
AGTTTCATTTGATGCTCGATGAGTTTTTCTAATCAGAATTGGTTAATTGGTTGTAACACTGGCAGAGCAT
TACGCTGACTTGACGGGACGGCGCAAGCTCATGACCAAAATCCCTTAACGTGAGTTACGCGTCGTTCCAC
TGAGCGTCAGACCCCGTAGAAAAGATCAAAGGATCTTCTTGAGATCCTTTTTTTCTGCGCGTAATCTGCT
GCTTGCAAACAAAAAAACCACCGCTACCAGCGGTGGTTTGTTTGCCGGATCAAGAGCTACCAACTCTTTT
TCCGAAGGTAACTGGCTTCAGCAGAGCGCAGATACCAAATACTGTCCTTCTAGTGTAGCCGTAGTTAGGC
CACCACTTCAAGAACTCTGTAGCACCGCCTACATACCTCGCTCTGCTAATCCTGTTACCAGTGGCTGCTG
CCAGTGGCGATAAGTCGTGTCTTACCGGGTTGGACTCAAGACGATAGTTACCGGATAAGGCGCAGCGGTC
GGGCTGAACGGGGGGTTCGTGCACACAGCCCAGCTTGGAGCGAACGACCTACACCGAACTGAGATACCTA
CAGCGTGAGCATTGAGAAAGCGCCACGCTTCCCGAAGGGAGAAAGGCGGACAGGTATCCGGTAAGCGGCA
GGGTCGGAACAGGAGAGCGCACGAGGGAGCTTCCAGGGGGAAACGCCTGGTATCTTTATAGTCCTGTCGG
GTTTCGCCACCTCTGACTTGAGCGTCGATTTTTGTGATGCTCGTCAGGGGGGCGGAGCCTATGGAAAAAC
GCCAGCAACGCGGCCTTTTTACGGTTCCTGGCCTTTTGCTGGCCTTTTGCTCACATGTT
Features (pLannotate 1.2.2; 10 found; start..end, strand, type, name):
    121..213     +  CDS            lacI (fragment): lac repressor; lacI; The lac repressor binds to the lac operator to inhibit transcription in E. coli. This inhibition can be relieved by adding lactose or isopropyl-β-D-thiogalactopyranoside (IPTG).
    268..295     -  terminator     rrnB T2 terminator: transcription terminator T2 from the E. coli rrnB gene
    427..470     +  terminator     rrnB T1 terminator: Escherichia coli rrnB; transcription terminator T1 from the E. coli rrnB gene
    517..553     -  CDS            lacZα (fragment): LacZα fragment of β-galactosidase; lacZ fragment
    569..668     +  protein_bind   attL1: mutant version of attL; recombination site for the Gateway® LR reaction LR Clonase™
    689..1798    +  CDS            WNT1: WNT1_HUMAN - Also known as INT1. Experimental evidence at protein level: Swiss-Prot protein existence level 1. Ligand for members of the frizzled family of seven transmembrane receptors (Probable). Acts in the canonical Wnt signaling pathway by promoting beta-catenin-dependent transcriptional activation (PubMed:23499309, PubMed:26902720, PubMed:28528193, PubMed:23656646). In some developmental processes, is also a ligand for the coreceptor RYK, thus triggering Wnt signaling (By similarity). Plays an essential role in the development of the embryonic brain and central nervous system (CNS) (By s
   1824..1923    -  protein_bind   attL2: mutant version of attL; recombination site for the Gateway® LR reaction LR Clonase™
   1941..1959    -  promoter       T7 promoter: promoter for bacteriophage T7 RNA polymerase
   2093..2902    +  CDS            KanR: aminoglycoside phosphotransferase; aph(3')-Ia; confers resistance to kanamycin in bacteria or G418 (Geneticin®) in eukaryotes
   3049..3637    +  rep_origin     ori: high-copy-number ColE1/pMB1/pBR322/pUC origin of replication
