[The description below was written by a language model from this plasmid's Addgene catalogue record and pLannotate feature annotations shown in this document.]
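Description:
Wnt1 Non-STOP is a Gateway entry clone built on the pENTR/D-TOPO backbone and carrying the open reading frame of human WNT1 (also known as INT1). It is a small bacterial plasmid of about 3.7 kb, maintained at high copy number from a ColE1/pUC-type origin and selected with kanamycin through an aminoglycoside phosphotransferase (KanR) gene. As an entry vector it has no eukaryotic promoter upstream of the insert, so it is not itself an expression construct. The only promoter annotated is a T7 promoter lying just outside attL2 and pointing back toward the insert. The rrnB T1 and T2 terminators upstream of attL1 insulate the cloning region from read-through transcription in E. coli. The short lacI and lacZα fragments in the feature table are backbone remnants rather than functional genes.

The WNT1 coding sequence, recorded as unmutated, sits between attL1 and attL2, the recombination sites used in the Gateway LR reaction to move an insert in a defined orientation into any attR-containing destination vector. The name indicates that the native stop codon has been omitted, and the annotated coding region, which is slightly shorter than the stated insert, is consistent with an open 3′ end. This design allows translation to continue through the recombined att site into a C-terminal tag or fusion partner supplied by the destination vector. WNT1 encodes a secreted ligand for frizzled receptors that activates canonical β-catenin-dependent signalling. The clone belongs to a uniform human Wnt expression library assembled for comparing the secretion and signalling activities of the Wnt family.
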