Addgene plasmid #35887: Wnt1 Non-STOP
Depositing lab: Marian Waterman. Depositing organization: University of California, Irvine. Publication: A uniform human Wnt expression library reveals a shared secretory pathway and unique signaling activities. Najdi R, Proffitt K, Sprowl S, Kaur S, Yu J, Covey TM, Virshup DM, Waterman ML. Differentiation. 2012 Sep;84(2):203-13. doi: 10.1016/j.diff.2012.06.004. Epub 2012 Jul 9. PubMed 22784633.
Backbone
  Vector backbone: pENTR/D-TOPO
  Backbone manufacturer: Invitrogen
  Backbone size w/o insert (bp): 2580
  Vector type: Entry Vector
Growth in bacteria
  Bacterial resistance: Kanamycin, 50 μg/mL
  Growth temperature: 37°C
  Growth strain: DH5alpha
  Copy number: High Copy
Gene/Insert
  Gene/Insert name: Wnt1 (alt name: Wnt1)
  Species: H. sapiens (human)
  Insert size (bp): 1119
  Mutation: None
  Entrez Gene: WNT1 (a.k.a. BMND16, INT1, OI15)
  Cloning method: Restriction Enzyme
  Sequencing primers: 5′ M13 (-20)-FWD; 3′ M13-Reverse
Terms and licenses: Academic/Nonprofit Terms; Industry Terms: Not Available to Industry
How to cite: Wnt1 Non-STOP was a gift from Marian Waterman (Addgene plasmid # 35887 ; http://n2t.net/addgene:35887 ; RRID:Addgene_35887)
