>Addgene plasmid #35887 | Wnt1 Non-STOP | addgene partial sequence | sequence record 44964 | M13rev
TCAGCTGGATGGCAAATAATGATTTTATTTTGACTGATAGTGACCTGTTCGTTGCAACAAATTGATAAGC
AATGCTTTCTTATAATGCCAACTTTGTACAAGAAAGCTGGGTCGGCGCGCCCACCCTTCAGAATGCACAG
ACACTCGTGCAGTACGCGCGTGTGCGTGCAGTTGCGGCAGCTGACGTGGCAGCACCAGTGGAAGGTGCAG
TTGCAGCGCTCGGTGACGCGCTGCGTGCGCGTGCGGTGGCCCCTGCCGCAGCAGAGCAGCTCGCAGCCGT
CCAGCGCGGGCGACGAGCTGTTACAGGCGCGCCCTGCCGTGCCTGCTGTGCCCAGGCGTCCGCTGTACGT
GCAGAAGTTGGGCGATTTCTCGAAGTAGACGAGGTCGTGGGGGGAGGGCGGTTTGTGGGCCGGGTCTTCC
GGCTCCAGGCGCAGCAGCTCCGCCCGCGAAGCGCGGTTGCTGCCGCGGTTGCCGTACAGGACGCGCGAGG
CGCCGTCGAAGCGGTCGCGCAGCACATCGCCCACGGCGCGCAGCGTGGGCAGCCGCATCCAGCACGTGCG
CACCGTGCATGAGCCGGACATCCCGTGGCACTTGCACTCCTGGCGCATCTCGGAGAATACGGTCGTACGG
CCTGCCTCGTTGTTGTGAAGGTTCATGAGGAAGCGCAGGTCCCGCCCCTTCTCCCCGGAGTCCACGAACT
CCCGGCCGAAGAGGCGGCCGAAGTCAATGTTGTCGCTGCAGCCCCCCCAGTGCCAGTCGGGGCCCCCGGG
GCCGCGCCGCCGGTAGTCACACGTGCAGGATTCGATGGAACCTTCTGAGCAGGAGCGCGCCACCGAATGG
GTGACCCCGGC
